Addgene plasmid #213028: pMT1093 human L1 EN- (ORF2p E43S, D145N) ORF2p-3xFlag (ORFeus-Hs, CMV promoter) in pCEP4 Puro (derivative of pMT646)
Purpose: Expresses endonuclease dead (EN- ORF2p E43S, D145N) full length human LINE-1 in human cells (codon optimized ORFeus-Hs), with a C-terminal 3xFlag tag on ORF2
Depositing lab: Martin S. Taylor. Depositing organization: Massachusetts General Hospital. Publication: Structures, functions and adaptations of the human LINE-1 ORF2 protein. Baldwin ET, van Eeuwen T, Hoyos D, Zalevsky A, Tchesnokov EP, Sanchez R, Miller BD, Di Stefano LH, Ruiz FX, Hancock M, Isik E, Mendez-Dorantes C, Walpole T, Nichols C, Wan P, Riento K, Halls-Kass R, Augustin M, Lammens A, Jestel A, Upla P, Xibinaku K, Congreve S, Hennink M, Rogala KB, Schneider AM, Fairman JE, Christensen SM, Desrosiers B, Bisacchi GS, Saunders OL, Hafeez N, Miao W, Kapeller R, Zaller DM, Sali A, Weichenrieder O, Burns KH, Gotte M, Rout MP, Arnold E, Greenbaum BD, Romero DL, LaCava J, Taylor MS. Nature. 2024 Feb;626(7997):194-206. doi: 10.1038/s41586-023-06947-z. Epub 2023 Dec 14. PubMed 38096902.
Backbone
  Vector backbone: pCEP4 Puro
  Backbone manufacturer: Invitrogen (modified)
  Backbone size w/o insert (bp): 9879
  Total vector size (bp): 15135
  Modifications to backbone: Hygro replaced with Puro
  Vector type: Mammalian Expression
  Selectable markers: Puromycin
Growth in bacteria
  Bacterial resistance: Ampicillin, 100 μg/mL
  Growth temperature: 37°C
  Growth strain: DH5alpha
  Copy number: High Copy
Gene/Insert
  Gene/Insert name: Human LINE-1 (ORFeus-Hs codon optimized sequence, EN- E43S D145N) with ORF2-3xFlag (alt name: EN- LINE-1)
  Species: H. sapiens (human)
  Mutation: E43S D145N double mutant EN- endonuclease catalytic dead
  GenBank ID: AAC51271.1
  Promoter: CMV
  Tag / fusion protein: 3xFlag (ORF2p) (C terminal on insert)
  Cloning method: Gibson Cloning
  Sequencing primers: 5′ CMV_Forward; 3′ SV40pA-Rev
Terms and licenses: Academic/Nonprofit Terms; Industry Terms: Not Available to Industry
Depositor comments: The construct is based on the synthetic L1 ORFeus-Hs sequence generated in the lab of Jef Boeke (see W. An et al., Mobile DNA 2, 2011 https://doi.org/10.1186/1759-8753-2-2)
How to cite: pMT1093 human L1 EN- (ORF2p E43S, D145N) ORF2p-3xFlag (ORFeus-Hs, CMV promoter) in pCEP4 Puro (derivative of pMT646) was a gift from Martin S. Taylor (Addgene plasmid # 213028 ; http://n2t.net/addgene:213028 ; RRID:Addgene_213028)
