[The description below was written by a language model from this plasmid's Addgene catalogue record and pLannotate feature annotations shown in this document.]
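Description:
pMT1093 is a 15.1 kb episomal mammalian expression plasmid built on a modified pCEP4 backbone in which the original hygromycin marker has been replaced by puromycin resistance. In E. coli it is maintained through a high-copy ColE1/pUC-type origin and selected with ampicillin (AmpR, β-lactamase). In human cells the Epstein-Barr virus oriP element together with the EBNA1 coding sequence allows the plasmid to replicate and persist as an extrachromosomal episome. A puromycin N-acetyltransferase cassette driven by the mouse PGK promoter and ended by the PGK polyadenylation signal provides drug selection. Several short annotated fragments (rop, TcR, tet promoter, EBV gL and BRRF2, SV40 large T) appear to be backbone remnants rather than functional parts.

The payload is a full-length human LINE-1 element in its synthetic, codon-optimised ORFeus-Hs form, placed under the CMV immediate-early enhancer and promoter and followed by an SV40 polyadenylation signal. The transcript carries both LINE-1 open reading frames: ORF1p, the nucleic acid-binding chaperone that associates with its own RNA, and ORF2p, which supplies the reverse transcriptase and endonuclease activities used in target-primed reverse transcription. Here ORF2p carries the E43S and D145N substitutions, a double mutation recorded as rendering the endonuclease catalytically dead (EN-), and it bears a C-terminal 3xFLAG tag for detection or affinity capture. The feature table shows no retrotransposition reporter cassette. The plasmid is described as a derivative of pMT646 and is intended for expressing endonuclease-deficient LINE-1 in human cells, for example as a comparison to endonuclease-proficient elements in studies of ORF2p structure and function.
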