Features (pLannotate 1.2.2; 21 found; start..end, strand, type, name):
      4..383     +  enhancer       CMV enhancer: human cytomegalovirus immediate early enhancer
    385..584     +  promoter       CMV promoter: human cytomegalovirus (CMV) immediate early promoter
    676..1689    +  CDS            L1RE1: LORF1_HUMAN - Also known as LRE1. Experimental evidence at protein level: Swiss-Prot protein existence level 1. Nucleic acid-binding protein which is essential for retrotransposition of LINE-1 elements in the genome. Functions as a nucleic acid chaperone binding its own transcript and therefore preferentially mobilizing the transcript from which they are encoded. From Homo sapiens (Human).
   1756..5580    +  CDS            LORF2_HUMAN: Experimental evidence at protein level: Swiss-Prot protein existence level 1. Has a reverse transcriptase activity required for target- primed reverse transcription of the LINE-1 element mRNA, a crucial step in LINE-1 retrotransposition. Has also an endonuclease activity that allows the introduction of nicks in the chromosomal target DNA. Cleaves DNA in AT-rich regions between a 5' stretch of purines and a 3' stretch of pyrimidines, corresponding to sites of LINE-1 integration in the genome. From Homo sapiens (Human).
   5629..5694    +  CDS            3xFLAG: three tandem FLAG® epitope tags, followed by an enterokinase cleavage site
   5904..6038    -  polyA_signal   SV40 poly(A) signal: SV40 polyadenylation signal
   6061..6144    -  CDS            large T antigen (fragment): large T antigen from SV40 (simian virus 40)
   6147..6187    +  CDS            rop (fragment): Rop protein, which maintains plasmids at low copy number; rop
   6767..8556    -  rep_origin     oriP: Epstein-Barr virus oriP replication origin (Yates et al., 2000)
   8557..8775    -  CDS            gL (fragment): GL_EBVB9 - Experimental evidence at protein level: Swiss-Prot protein existence level 1. The heterodimer glycoprotein H-glycoprotein L is required for the fusion of viral and plasma membranes leading to virus entry into the host cell. Acts as a functional inhibitor of gH and maintains gH in an inhibited form. Upon binding to host integrins, gL dissociates from gH leading to activation of the viral fusion glycoproteins gB and gH. Fusion of EBV with B-lymphocytes requires the additional receptor- binding protein gp42, which forms a complex with gH/gL. The heterodimer gH/gL targets also host EPHA
   8858..10783   -  CDS            EBNA1: Epstein-Barr nuclear antigen 1, also known as EBNA-1 crucial for latent viral infection, and for episomal amplification of vectors containing the oriP origin (Okita et al., 2013)
  10821..11165   -  CDS            BRRF2_EBVB9 (fragment): Protein inferred from homology: Swiss-Prot protein existence level 3. From Epstein-Barr virus (strain B95-8) (HHV-4) (Human herpesvirus 4).
  11168..11191   -  promoter       tet promoter (fragment): E. coli promoter for tetracycline efflux protein gene
  11304..11408   +  promoter       AmpR promoter: bla
  11409..12269   +  CDS            AmpR: β-lactamase; bla; confers resistance to ampicillin, carbenicillin, and related antibiotics
  12440..13028   +  rep_origin     ori: high-copy-number ColE1/pMB1/pBR322/pUC origin of replication
  13074..13197   -  CDS            TcR (fragment): tetracycline efflux protein; tet; confers resistance to tetracycline
  13223..13722   +  promoter       PGK promoter: mouse phosphoglycerate kinase 1 promoter
  13762..14361   +  CDS            PuroR: puromycin N-acetyltransferase; pac from Streptomyces alboniger; confers resistance to puromycin
  14439..14891   +  polyA_signal   PGK poly(A) signal: mouse phosphoglycerate kinase 1 polyadenylation signal
  14940..14965   -  CDS            bla(M) (fragment): β-lactamase lacking the signal sequence; bla(M); allows cytosolic expression of β-lactamase
>Addgene plasmid #213028 | pMT1093 human L1 EN- (ORF2p E43S, D145N) ORF2p-3xFlag (ORFeus-Hs, CMV promoter) in pCEP4 Puro (derivative of pMT646) | addgene full sequence | sequence record 422046 | Addgene NGS Result
GTTGACATTGATTATTGACTAGTTATTAATAGTAATCAATTACGGGGTCATTAGTTCATAGCCCATATAT
GGAGTTCCGCGTTACATAACTTACGGTAAATGGCCCGCCTGGCTGACCGCCCAACGACCCCCGCCCATTG
ACGTCAATAATGACGTATGTTCCCATAGTAACGCCAATAGGGACTTTCCATTGACGTCAATGGGTGGAGT
ATTTACGGTAAACTGCCCACTTGGCAGTACATCAAGTGTATCATATGCCAAGTCCGCCCCCTATTGACGT
CAATGACGGTAAATGGCCCGCCTGGCATTATGCCCAGTACATGACCTTACGGGACTTTCCTACTTGGCAG
TACATCTACGTATTAGTCATCGCTATTACCATGGTGATGCGGTTTTGGCAGTACACCAATGGGCGTGGAT
AGCGGTTTGACTCACGGGGATTTCCAAGTCTCCACCCCATTGACGTCAATGGGAGTTTGTTTTGGCACCA
AAATCAACGGGACTTTCCAAAATGTCGTAATAACCCCGCCCCGTTGACGCAAATGGGCGGTAGGCGTGTA
CGGTGGGAGGTCTATATAAGCAGAGCTCGTTTAGTGAACCGTCAGATCTCTAGAAGCTGGGTACCAGCTG
CTAGCAAGCTTGCTAGCGGCCGCGTTTAAACTTAATTAAGCCACCATGGGCAAGAAGCAGAACCGCAAGA
CCGGCAACAGCAAGACCCAGAGCGCCAGCCCCCCCCCCAAGGAGCGCAGCAGCAGCCCCGCCACCGAGCA
GAGCTGGATGGAGAACGACTTCGACGAGCTGCGCGAGGAGGGCTTCCGCCGCAGCAACTACAGCGAGCTG
CGCGAGGACATCCAGACCAAGGGCAAGGAGGTGGAGAACTTCGAGAAGAACCTGGAGGAGTGCATCACCC
GCATCACCAACACCGAGAAGTGCCTGAAGGAGCTGATGGAGCTGAAGACCAAGGCCCGCGAGCTGCGCGA
GGAGTGCCGCAGCCTGCGCAGCCGCTGCGACCAATTGGAGGAGCGCGTGAGCGCCATGGAGGACGAGATG
AACGAGATGAAGCGCGAGGGCAAGTTCCGCGAGAAGCGCATCAAGCGCAACGAGCAGAGCCTGCAGGAGA
TCTGGGACTACGTGAAGCGCCCCAACCTGCGCCTGATCGGCGTGCCCGAGAGCGACGTGGAGAACGGCAC
CAAGCTGGAGAACACCCTGCAGGACATCATCCAGGAGAACTTCCCCAACCTGGCCCGCCAGGCCAACGTG
CAGATCCAGGAGATCCAGCGCACCCCCCAGCGCTACAGCAGCCGCCGCGCCACCCCCCGCCACATCATCG
TGCGCTTCACCAAGGTGGAGATGAAGGAGAAGATGCTGCGCGCCGCCCGCGAGAAGGGCCGCGTGACCCT
GAAGGGCAAGCCCATCCGTCTCACCGCCGACCTGAGCGCCGAGACCCTGCAGGCCCGCCGCGAGTGGGGC
CCCATCTTCAACATCCTGAAGGAGAAGAACTTCCAGCCCCGCATCAGCTACCCCGCCAAGCTGAGCTTCA
TCAGCGAGGGCGAGATCAAGTACTTCATCGACAAGCAGATGCTGCGCGACTTCGTGACCACCCGCCCCGC
CCTGAAGGAGCTGCTGAAGGAGGCCCTGAACATGGAGCGCAACAACCGCTACCAGCCCCTGCAGAACCAC
GCCAAGATGTAAAGACCATCGAGACTAGGAAGAAACTGCATCAACTAATGAGCAAAATCAGGCGCGCCCA
TCATAATGACCGGCAGCAACAGCCACATCACCATCCTGACCCTGAACATCAACGGCCTGAACAGCGCCAT
CAAGCGCCACCGCCTGGCCAGCTGGATCAAGAGCCAGGACCCCAGCGTGTGCTGCATCCAGTCCACCCAC
CTGACCTGCCGCGACACCCACCGCCTGAAGATCAAGGGCTGGCGCAAGATCTACCAGGCCAACGGCAAGC
AGAAGAAGGCCGGCGTGGCCATCCTGGTGAGCGACAAGACCGACTTCAAGCCCACCAAGATCAAGCGCGA
CAAGGAGGGCCACTACATCATGGTGAAGGGCAGCATCCAGCAGGAGGAGCTGACCATCCTGAACATCTAC
GCCCCCAACACCGGTGCCCCCCGCTTCATCAAGCAGGTGCTGAGCGACCTGCAGCGCGACCTGGACAGCC
ACACCCTGATCATGGGCAATTTCAACACCCCCCTGAGCACCCTGGACCGCAGCACCCGCCAGAAGGTGAA
CAAGGACACCCAGGAGCTGAACAGCGCCCTGCACCAGGCCGACCTGATCGACATCTACCGCACCCTGCAC
CCCAAGAGCACCGAGTACACCTTCTTCAGCGCCCCCCACCACACCTACAGCAAGATCGACCACATCGTGG
GCAGCAAGGCCCTGCTGAGCAAGTGCAAGCGCACCGAGATCATCACCAACTACCTGAGCGACCACAGCGC
CATCAAGCTGGAGCTGCGCATCAAGAACCTGACCCAGAGCCGCAGCACCACCTGGAAGCTGAACAACCTG
CTGCTGAACGACTACTGGGTGCACAACGAGATGAAGGCCGAGATCAAGATGTTCTTCGAAACCAACGAGA
ACAAGGACACCACCTACCAGAACCTGTGGGACGCCTTCAAGGCCGTGTGCCGCGGCAAGTTCATCGCCCT
GAACGCCTACAAGCGCAAGCAGGAGCGCAGCAAGATCGACACCCTGACCAGCCAGCTGAAGGAGCTGGAG
AAGCAGGAGCAGACCCACAGCAAGGCCAGCCGCCGCCAGGAGATCACCAAGATCCGCGCCGAGCTGAAGG
AGATCGAGACCCAGAAGACCCTGCAGAAGATCAACGAGTCGCGAAGCTGGTTCTTCGAGCGCATCAACAA
GATCGACCGCCCCCTGGCCCGCCTGATCAAGAAGAAGCGCGAGAAGAACCAGATCGACACCATCAAGAAC
GACAAGGGCGACATCACCACCGACCCCACCGAGATCCAGACCACCATCCGCGAGTACTACAAGCACCTGT
ACGCCAACAAGCTGGAGAACCTGGAGGAGATGGACACCTTCCTGGACACCTACACCCTGCCCCGCCTGAA
CCAGGAGGAGGTGGAGAGCCTGAACCGCCCCATCACCGGCAGCGAGATCGTGGCCATCATCAACAGCCTG
CCCACCAAGAAGAGCCCCGGCCCCGACGGCTTCACCGCCGAGTTCTACCAGCGCTACAAGGAGGAGCTGG
TGCCCTTCCTGCTGAAGCTGTTCCAAAGCATCGAGAAGGAGGGCATCCTGCCCAACAGCTTCTACGAGGC
CAGCATCATCCTGATCCCCAAGCCCGGCCGCGACACCACCAAGAAGGAGAACTTCCGCCCCATCAGCCTG
ATGAACATCGACGCCAAGATCCTGAACAAGATCCTGGCCAACCGCATCCAGCAGCACATCAAGAAGCTGA
TCCACCACGACCAGGTGGGCTTCATCCCCGGGATGCAGGGCTGGTTCAACATCCGCAAGAGCATCAACGT
GATCCAGCACATCAACCGCGCCAAGGACAAGAACCACATGATCATCAGCATCGACGCCGAGAAGGCCTTC
GACAAGATCCAGCAGCCCTTCATGCTGAAGACCCTGAACAAGCTGGGCATCGACGGCACCTACTTCAAGA
TCATCCGCGCCATCTACGACAAGCCCACCGCCAACATCATCCTGAACGGCCAGAAGCTGGAGGCCTTCCC
CCTGAAGACCGGCACGCGTCAGGGCTGCCCCCTGAGCCCCCTGCTGTTCAACATCGTGCTGGAGGTGCTG
GCCCGCGCCATCCGCCAGGAGAAGGAGATCAAGGGCATCCAGCTGGGCAAGGAGGAGGTGAAGCTGAGCC
TGTTCGCCGACGACATGATCGTGTACCTGGAGAACCCCATCGTGAGCGCCCAGAACCTGCTGAAGCTGAT
CAGCAACTTCAGCAAGGTGAGCGGCTACAAGATCAACGTGCAGAAGAGCCAGGCCTTCCTGTACACCAAC
AACCGCCAGACCGAGAGCCAGATCATGGGCGAGCTGCCCTTCACCATCGCTAGCAAGCGCATCAAGTACC
TGGGCATCCAGCTGACCCGCGACGTGAAGGACCTGTTCAAGGAGAACTACAAGCCCCTGCTGAAGGAGAT
CAAGGAGGAGACCAACAAGTGGAAGAACATCCCCTGCAGCTGGGTGGGCCGCATCAACATCGTGAAGATG
GCCATCCTGCCCAAGGTGATCTACCGCTTCAACGCCATCCCCATCAAGCTGCCCATGACCTTCTTCACCG
AGCTGGAGAAGACCACCCTGAAGTTCATCTGGAACCAGAAGCGCGCCCGCATCGCCAAGAGCATCCTGAG
CCAGAAGAACAAGGCCGGCGGCATCACCCTGCCCGACTTCAAGCTGTACTACAAGGCCACCGTGACCAAG
ACCGCCTGGTACTGGTACCAGAACCGCGATATCGACCAGTGGAACCGCACCGAGCCCAGCGAGATCATGC
CCCACATCTACAACTACCTGATCTTCGACAAGCCCGAGAAGAACAAGCAGTGGGGCAAGGACAGCCTGTT
CAACAAGTGGTGCTGGGAGAACTGGCTGGCCATCTGCCGCAAGCTGAAGCTGGACCCCTTCCTGACCCCC
TACACCAAGATCAACAGCCGCTGGATCAAGGACCTGAACGTGAAGCCCAAGACCATCAAGACCCTGGAGG
AGAACCTGGGCATCACCATCCAGGACATCGGCGTGGGCAAGGACTTCATGAGCAAGACCCCCAAGGCCAT
GGCCACCAAGGACAAGATCGACAAGTGGGACCTGATCAAGCTGAAGAGCTTCTGCACCGCCAAGGAGACC
ACCATCCGCGTGAACCGCCAGCCCACCACCTGGGAGAAGATCTTCGCCACCTACAGCAGCGACAAGGGCC
TGATCAGCCGCATCTACAACGAGCTGAAGCAGATCTACAAGAAGAAGACCAACAACCCCATCAAGAAGTG
GGCCAAGGACATGAACCGCCACTTCAGCAAGGAGGACATCTACGCCGCCAAGAAGCATATGAAGAAGTGC
AGCAGCAGCCTGGCCATCCGCGAGATGCAGATCAAGACCACCATGCGCTACCACCTGACCCCCGTGCGCA
TGGCCATCATCAAGAAGAGCGGCAACAACCGCTGCTGGCGCGGCTGCGGCGAGATCGGCACCCTGCTGCA
CTGCTGGTGGGACTGCAAGCTGGTGCAGCCCCTGTGGAAGAGCGTGTGGCGCTTCCTGCGCGACCTGGAG
CTGGAGATCCCCTTCGACCCCGCCATCCCCCTGCTGGGCATCTACCCCAACGAGTACAAGAGCTGCTGCT
ACAAGGACACCTGCACCCGCATGTTCATCGCCGCCCTGTTCACCATCGCCAAGACCTGGAACCAGCCCAA
GTGCCCCACCATGATCGATTGGATCAAGAAGATGTGGCACATCTACACCATGGAGTACTACGCCGCCATC
AAGAACGACGAGTTCATCAGCTTCGTGGGCACCTGGATGAAGCTGGAGACCATCATCCTGAGCAAGCTGA
GCCAGGAGCAGAAGACCAAGCACCGCATCTTCAGCCTGATCGGCGGCAACGGCGGCGGCAGCGGCGGCGG
CAGCCTGGAAGTTCTGTTCCAGGGGCCCGACTACAAAGACCATGACGGTGATTATAAAGATCATGACATC
GATTACAAGGATGACGATGACAAGTAGACAATGAGATCACATGGACACAGGAAGGGGAATATCACACTCT
GGGGACTGTGGTGGGGTCGGGGGAGGGGGGAGGGATAGCATTGGGAGATATACCTAATGCTAGATGACAC
ATTAGTGGGTGCAGCGCACCAGCATGGCACATGTATACATATGTAACTAACCTGCACAATGTGCACATGT
ACCCTAAAACTTAGAGTATAATGGATCCAGACATGATAAGATACATTGATGAGTTTGGACAAACCACAAC
TAGAATGCAGTGAAAAAAATGCTTTATTTGTGAAATTTGTGATGCTATTGCTTTATTTGTAACCATTATA
AGCTGCAATAAACAAGTTAACAACAACAATTGCATTCATTTTATGTTTCAGGTTCAGGGGGAGGTGTGGG
AGGTTTTTTAAAGCAAGTAAAACCTCTACAAATGTGGTATGGCTGATTATGATCCGGCTGCCTCGCGCGT
TTCGGTGATGACGGTGAAAACCTCTGACACATGCAGCTCCCGGAGACGGTCACAGCTTGTCTGTAAGCGG
ATGCCGGGAGCAGACAAGCCCGTCAGGGCGCGTCAGCGGGTGTTGGCGGGTGTCGGGGCGCAGCCATGAG
GTCGATCGACTCTAGAGGATCGATCCCCGCCCCGGACGAACTAAACCTGACTACGACATCTCTGCCCCTT
CTTCGCGGGGCAGTGCATGTAATCCCTTCAGTTGGTTGGTACAACTTGCCAACTGGGCCCTGTTCCACAT
GTGACACGGGGGGGGACCAAACACAAAGGGGTTCTCTGACTGTAGTTGACATCCTTATAAATGGATGTGC
ACATTTGCCAACACTGAGTGGCTTTCATCCTGGAGCAGACTTTGCAGTCTGTGGACTGCAACACAACATT
GCCTTTATGTGTAACTCTTGGCTGAAGCTCTTACACCAATGCTGGGGGACATGTACCTCCCAGGGGCCCA
GGAAGACTACGGGAGGCTACACCAACGTCAATCAGAGGGGCCTGTGTAGCTACCGATAAGCGGACCCTCA
AGAGGGCATTAGCAATAGTGTTTATAAGGCCCCCTTGTTAACCCTAAACGGGTAGCATATGCTTCCCGGG
TAGTAGTATATACTATCCAGACTAACCCTAATTCAATAGCATATGTTACCCAACGGGAAGCATATGCTAT
CGAATTAGGGTTAGTAAAAGGGTCCTAAGGAACAGCGATATCTCCCACCCCATGAGCTGTCACGGTTTTA
TTTACATGGGGTCAGGATTCCACGAGGGTAGTGAACCATTTTAGTCACAAGGGCAGTGGCTGAAGATCAA
GGAGCGGGCAGTGAACTCTCCTGAATCTTCGCCTGCTTCTTCATTCTCCTTCGTTTAGCTAATAGAATAA
CTGCTGAGTTGTGAACAGTAAGGTGTATGTGAGGTGCTCGAAAACAAGGTTTCAGGTGACGCCCCCAGAA
TAAAATTTGGACGGGGGGTTCAGTGGTGGCATTGTGCTATGACACCAATATAACCCTCACAAACCCCTTG
GGCAATAAATACTAGTGTAGGAATGAAACATTCTGAATATCTTTAACAATAGAAATCCATGGGGTGGGGA
CAAGCCGTAAAGACTGGATGTCCATCTCACACGAATTTATGGCTATGGGCAACACATAATCCTAGTGCAA
TATGATACTGGGGTTATTAAGATGTGTCCCAGGCAGGGACCAAGACAGGTGAACCATGTTGTTACACTCT
ATTTGTAACAAGGGGAAAGAGAGTGGACGCCGACAGCAGCGGACTCCACTGGTTGTCTCTAACACCCCCG
AAAATTAAACGGGGCTCCACGCCAATGGGGCCCATAAACAAAGACAAGTGGCCACTCTTTTTTTTGAAAT
TGTGGAGTGGGGGCACGCGTCAGCCCCCACACGCCGCCCTGCGGTTTTGGACTGTAAAATAAGGGTGTAA
TAACTTGGCTGATTGTAACCCCGCTAACCACTGCGGTCAAACCACTTGCCCACAAAACCACTAATGGCAC
CCCGGGGAATACCTGCATAAGTAGGTGGGCGGGCCAAGATAGGGGCGCGATTGCTGCGATCTGGAGGACA
AATTACACACACTTGCGCCTGAGCGCCAAGCACAGGGTTGTTGGTCCTCATATTCACGAGGTCGCTGAGA
GCACGGTGGGCTAATGTTGCCATGGGTAGCATATACTACCCAAATATCTGGATAGCATATGCTATCCTAA
TCTATATCTGGGTAGCATAGGCTATCCTAATCTATATCTGGGTAGCATATGCTATCCTAATCTATATCTG
GGTAGTATATGCTATCCTAATTTATATCTGGGTAGCATAGGCTATCCTAATCTATATCTGGGTAGCATAT
GCTATCCTAATCTATATCTGGGTAGTATATGCTATCCTAATCTGTATCCGGGTAGCATATGCTATCCTAA
TAGAGATTAGGGTAGTATATGCTATCCTAATTTATATCTGGGTAGCATATACTACCCAAATATCTGGATA
GCATATGCTATCCTAATCTATATCTGGGTAGCATATGCTATCCTAATCTATATCTGGGTAGCATAGGCTA
TCCTAATCTATATCTGGGTAGCATATGCTATCCTAATCTATATCTGGGTAGTATATGCTATCCTAATTTA
TATCTGGGTAGCATAGGCTATCCTAATCTATATCTGGGTAGCATATGCTATCCTAATCTATATCTGGGTA
GTATATGCTATCCTAATCTGTATCCGGGTAGCATATGCTATCCTCATGCATATACAGTCAGCATATGATA
CCCAGTAGTAGAGTGGGAGTGCTATCCTTTGCATATGCCGCCACCTCCCAAGGGGGCGTGAATTTTCGCT
GCTTGTCCTTTTCCTGCTGGTTGCTCCCATTCTTAGGTGAATTTAAGGAGGCCAGGCTAAAGCCGTCGCA
TGTCTGATTGCTCACCAGGTAAATGTCGCTAATGTTTTCCAACGCGAGAAGGTGTTGAGCGCGGAGCTGA
GTGACGTGACAACATGGGTATGCCCAATTGCCCCATGTTGGGAGGACGAAAATGGTGACAAGACAGATGG
CCAGAAATACACCAACAGCACGCATGATGTCTACTGGGGATTTATTCTTTAGTGCGGGGGAATACACGGC
TTTTAATACGATTGAGGGCGTCTCCTAACAAGTTACATCACTCCTGCCCTTCCTCACCCTCATCTCCATC
ACCTCCTTCATCTCCGTCATCTCCGTCATCACCCTCCGCGGCAGCCCCTTCCACCATAGGTGGAAACCAG
GGAGGCAAATCTACTCCATCGTCAAAGCTGCACACAGTCACCCTGATATTGCAGGTAGGAGCGGGCTTTG
TCATAACAAGGTCCTTAATCGCATCCTTCAAAACCTCAGCAAATATATGAGTTTGTAAAAAGACCATGAA
ATAACAGACAATGGACTCCCTTAGCGGGCCAGGTTGTGGGCCGGGTCCAGGGGCCATTCCAAAGGGGAGA
CGACTCAATGGTGTAAGACGACATTGTGGAATAGCAAGGGCAGTTCCTCGCCTTAGGTTGTAAAGGGAGG
TCTTACTACCTCCATATACGAACACACCGGCGACCCAAGTTCCTTCGTCGGTAGTCCTTTCTACGTGACT
CCTAGCCAGGAGAGCTCTTAAACCTTCTGCAATGTTCTCAAATTTCGGGTTGGAACCTCCTTGACCACGA
TGCTTTCCAAACCACCCTCCTTTTTTGCGCCTGCCTCCATCACCCTGACCCCGGGGTCCAGTGCTTGGGC
CTTCTCCTGGGTCATCTGCGGGGCCCTGCTCTATCGCTCCCGGGGGCACGTCAGGCTCACCATCTGGGCC
ACCTTCTTGGTGGTATTCAAAATAATCGGCTTCCCCTACAGGGTGGAAAAATGGCCTTCTACCTGGAGGG
GGCCTGCGCGGTGGAGACCCGGATGATGATGACTGACTACTGGGACTCCTGGGCCTCTTTTCTCCACGTC
CACGACCTCTCCCCCTGGCTCTTTCACGACTTCCCCCCCTGGCTCTTTCACGTCCTCTACCCCGGCGGCC
TCCACTACCTCCTCGACCCCGGCCTCCACTACCTCCTCGACCCCGGCCTCCACTGCCTCCTCGACCCCGG
CCTCCACCTCCTGCTCCTGCCCCTCCTGCTCCTGCCCCTCCTCCTGCTCCTGCCCCTCCTGCCCCTCCTG
CTCCTGCCCCTCCTGCCCCTCCTGCTCCTGCCCCTCCTGCCCCTCCTGCTCCTGCCCCTCCTGCCCCTCC
TCCTGCTCCTGCCCCTCCTGCCCCTCCTCCTGCTCCTGCCCCTCCTGCCCCTCCTGCTCCTGCCCCTCCT
GCCCCTCCTGCTCCTGCCCCTCCTGCCCCTCCTGCTCCTGCCCCTCCTGCTCCTGCCCCTCCTGCTCCTG
CCCCTCCTGCTCCTGCCCCTCCTGCCCCTCCTGCCCCTCCTCCTGCTCCTGCCCCTCCTGCTCCTGCCCC
TCCTGCCCCTCCTGCCCCTCCTGCTCCTGCCCCTCCTCCTGCTCCTGCCCCTCCTGCCCCTCCTGCCCCT
CCTCCTGCTCCTGCCCCTCCTGCCCCTCCTCCTGCTCCTGCCCCTCCTCCTGCTCCTGCCCCTCCTGCCC
CTCCTGCCCCTCCTCCTGCTCCTGCCCCTCCTGCCCCTCCTCCTGCTCCTGCCCCTCCTCCTGCTCCTGC
CCCTCCTGCCCCTCCTGCCCCTCCTCCTGCTCCTGCCCCTCCTCCTGCTCCTGCCCCTCCTGCCCCTCCT
GCCCCTCCTGCCCCTCCTCCTGCTCCTGCCCCTCCTCCTGCTCCTGCCCCTCCTGCTCCTGCCCCTCCCG
CTCCTGCTCCTGCTCCTGTTCCACCGTGGGTCCCTTTGCAGCCAATGCAACTTGGACGTTTTTGGGGTCT
CCGGACACCATCTCTATGTCTTGGCCCTGATCCTGAGCCGCCCGGGGCTCCTGGTCTTCCGCCTCCTCGT
CCTCGTCCTCTTCCCCGTCCTCGTCCATGGTTATCACCCCCTCTTCTTTGAGGTCCACTGCCGCCGGAGC
CTTCTGGTCCAGATGTGTCTCCCTTCTCTCCTAGGCCATTTCCAGGTCCTGTACCTGGCCCCTCGTCAGA
CATGATTCACACTAAAAGAGATCAATAGACATCTTTATTAGACGACGCTCAGTGAATACAGGGAGTGCAG
ACTCCTGCCCCCTCCAACAGCCCCCCCACCCTCATCCCCTTCATGGTCGCTGTCAGACAGATCCAGGTCT
GAAAATTCCCCATCCTCCGAACCATCCTCGTCCTCATCACCAATTACTCGCAGCCCGGAAAACTCCCGCT
GAACATCCTCAAGATTTGCGTCCTGAGCCTCAAGCCAGGCCTCAAATTCCTCGTCCCCCTTTTTGCTGGA
CGGTAGGGATGGGGATTCTCGGGACCCCTCCTCTTCCTCTTCAAGGTCACCAGACAGAGATGCTACTGGG
GCAACGGAAGAAAAGCTGGGTGCGGCCTGTGAGGATCAGCTTATCGATGATAAGCTGTCAAACATGAGAA
TTCTTGAAGACGAAAGGGCCTCGTGATACGCCTATTTTTATAGGTTAATGTCATGATAATAATGGTTTCT
TAGACGTCAGGTGGCACTTTTCGGGGAAATGTGCGCGGAACCCCTATTTGTTTATTTTTCTAAATACATT
CAAATATGTATCCGCTCATGAGACAATAACCCTGATAAATGCTTCAATAATATTGAAAAAGGAAGAGTAT
GAGTATTCAACATTTCCGTGTCGCCCTTATTCCCTTTTTTGCGGCATTTTGCCTTCCTGTTTTTGCTCAC
CCAGAAACGCTGGTGAAAGTAAAAGATGCTGAAGATCAGTTGGGTGCACGAGTGGGTTACATCGAACTGG
ATCTCAACAGCGGTAAGATCCTTGAGAGTTTTCGCCCCGAAGAACGTTTTCCAATGATGAGCACTTTTAA
AGTTCTGCTATGTGGCGCGGTATTATCCCGTGTTGACGCCGGGCAAGAGCAACTCGGTCGCCGCATACAC
TATTCTCAGAATGACTTGGTTGAGTACTCACCAGTCACAGAAAAGCATCTTACGGATGGCATGACAGTAA
GAGAATTATGCAGTGCTGCCATAACCATGAGTGATAACACTGCGGCCAACTTACTTCTGACAACGATCGG
AGGACCGAAGGAGCTAACCGCTTTTTTGCACAACATGGGGGATCATGTAACTCGCCTTGATCGTTGGGAA
CCGGAGCTGAATGAAGCCATACCAAACGACGAGCGTGACACCACGATGCCTGCAGCAATGGCAACAACGT
TGCGCAAACTATTAACTGGCGAACTACTTACTCTAGCTTCCCGGCAACAATTAATAGACTGGATGGAGGC
GGATAAAGTTGCAGGACCACTTCTGCGCTCGGCCCTTCCGGCTGGCTGGTTTATTGCTGATAAATCTGGA
GCCGGTGAGCGTGGGTCTCGCGGTATCATTGCAGCACTGGGGCCAGATGGTAAGCCCTCCCGTATCGTAG
TTATCTACACGACGGGGAGTCAGGCAACTATGGATGAACGAAATAGACAGATCGCTGAGATAGGTGCCTC
ACTGATTAAGCATTGGTAACTGTCAGACCAAGTTTACTCATATATACTTTAGATTGATTTAAAACTTCAT
TTTTAATTTAAAAGGATCTAGGTGAAGATCCTTTTTGATAATCTCATGACCAAAATCCCTTAACGTGAGT
TTTCGTTCCACTGAGCGTCAGACCCCGTAGAAAAGATCAAAGGATCTTCTTGAGATCCTTTTTTTCTGCG
CGTAATCTGCTGCTTGCAAACAAAAAAACCACCGCTACCAGCGGTGGTTTGTTTGCCGGATCAAGAGCTA
CCAACTCTTTTTCCGAAGGTAACTGGCTTCAGCAGAGCGCAGATACCAAATACTGTCCTTCTAGTGTAGC
CGTAGTTAGGCCACCACTTCAAGAACTCTGTAGCACCGCCTACATACCTCGCTCTGCTAATCCTGTTACC
AGTGGCTGCTGCCAGTGGCGATAAGTCGTGTCTTACCGGGTTGGACTCAAGACGATAGTTACCGGATAAG
GCGCAGCGGTCGGGCTGAACGGGGGGTTCGTGCACACAGCCCAGCTTGGAGCGAACGACCTACACCGAAC
TGAGATACCTACAGCGTGAGCTATGAGAAAGCGCCACGCTTCCCGAAGGGAGAAAGGCGGACAGGTATCC
GGTAAGCGGCAGGGTCGGAACAGGAGAGCGCACGAGGGAGCTTCCAGGGGGAAACGCCTGGTATCTTTAT
AGTCCTGTCGGGTTTCGCCACCTCTGACTTGAGCGTCGATTTTTGTGATGCTCGTCAGGGGGGCGGAGCC
TATGGAAAAACGCCAGCAACGCGGCCTTTTTACGGTTCCTGGCCTTTTGCTGGCCTTGAAGCTGTCCCTG
ATGGTCGTCATCTACCTGCCTGGACAGCATGGCCTGCAACGCGGGCATCCCGATGCCGCCGGAAGCGAGA
AGAATCATAATGGGGAAGGCCATCCAGCCTCGCGTCGAATTCGTCGACCTCGAAATTCTACCGGGTAGGG
GAGGCGCTTTTCCCAAGGCAGTCTGGAGCATGCGCTTTAGCAGCCCCGCTGGGCACTTGGCGCTACACAA
GTGGCCTCTGGCCTCGCACACATTCCACATCCACCGGTAGGCGCCAACCGGCTCCGTTCTTTGGTGGCCC
CTTCGCGCCACCTTCTACTCCTCCCCTAGTCAGGAAGTTCCCCCCCGCCCCGCAGCTCGCGTCGTGCAGG
ACGTGACAAATGGAAGTAGCACGTCTCACTAGTCTCGTGCAGATGGACAGCACCGCTGAGCAATGGAAGC
GGGTAGGCCTTTGGGGCAGCGGCCAATAGCAGCTTTGCTCCTTCGCTTTCTGGGCTCAGAGGCTGGGAAG
GGGTGGGTCCGGGGGCGGGCTCAGGGGCGGGCTCAGGGGCGGGGCGGGCGCCCGAAGGTCCTCCGGAGGC
CCGGCATTCTGCACGCTTCAAAAGCGCACGTCTGCCGCGCTGTTCTCCTCTTCCTCATCTCCGGGCCTTT
CGACCTGCATCCATCTAGATCTCGAGCAGCTGAAGCTTACCATGACCGAGTACAAGCCCACGGTGCGCCT
CGCCACCCGCGACGACGTCCCCAGGGCCGTACGCACCCTCGCCGCCGCGTTCGCCGACTACCCCGCCACG
CGCCACACCGTCGATCCGGACCGCCACATCGAGCGGGTCACCGAGCTGCAAGAACTCTTCCTCACGCGCG
TCGGGCTCGACATCGGCAAGGTGTGGGTCGCGGACGACGGCGCCGCGGTGGCGGTCTGGACCACGCCGGA
GAGCGTCGAAGCGGGGGCGGTGTTCGCCGAGATCGGCCCGCGCATGGCCGAGTTGAGCGGTTCCCGGCTG
GCCGCGCAGCAACAGATGGAAGGCCTCCTGGCGCCGCACCGGCCCAAGGAGCCCGCGTGGTTCCTGGCCA
CCGTCGGCGTCTCGCCCGACCACCAGGGCAAGGGTCTGGGCAGCGCCGTCGTGCTCCCCGGAGTGGAGGC
GGCCGAGCGCGCCGGGGTGCCCGCCTTCCTGGAGACCTCCGCGCCCCGCAACCTCCCCTTCTACGAGCGG
CTCGGCTTCACCGTCACCGCCGACGTCGAGGTGCCCGAAGGACCGCGCACCTGGTGCATGACCCGCAAGC
CCGGTGCCTGACGCCCGCCCCACGACCCGCAGCGCCCGACCGAAAGGAGCGCACGACCCCATGCATCGAT
GATATCAGATCCCCGGGATGCAGAAATTGATGATCTATTAAACAATAAAGATGTCCACTAAAATGGAAGT
TTTTCCTGTCATACTTTGTTAAGAAGGGTGAGAACAGAGTACCTACATTTTGAATGGAAGGATTGGAGCT
ACGGGGGTGGGGGTGGGGTGGGATTAGATAAATGCCTGCTCTTTACTGAAGGCTCTTTACTATTGCTTTA
TGATAATGTTTCATAGTTGGATATCATAATTTAAACAAGCAAAACCAAATTAAGGGCCAGCTCATTCCTC
CCACTCATGATCTATAGATCTATAGATCTCTCGTGGGATCATTGTTTTTCTCTTGATTCCCACTTTGTGG
TTCTAAGTACTGTGGTTTCCAAATGTGTCAGTTTCATAGCCTGAAGAACGAGATCAGCAGCCTCTGTTCC
ACATACACTTCATTCTCAGTATTGTTTTGCCAAGTTCTAATTCCATCAGAAGCTGGTCGACCAATTCTCA
TGTTTGACAGCTTATCATCGCAGATCCGGGCAACGTTGTTGCCATTGCTGCAGGCGCAGAACTGGTAGGT
ATGGAAGATCTATACATTGAATCAATATTGGCAATTAGCCATATTAGTCATTGGTTATATAGCATAAATC
AATATTGGCTATTGGCCATTGCATACGTTGTATCTATATCATAATATGTACATTTATATTGGCTCATGTC
CAATATGACCGCCAT
